LOCUS       Exported 4356 bp ds-DNA circular SYN 12-MAY-2021
DEFINITION  Gateway entry clone with codon-optimized ORF sequence for subcloning
            into custom expression vectors.
ACCESSION   .
VERSION     .
KEYWORDS    pDONR221_SLC6A13
SOURCE      synthetic DNA construct
  ORGANISM  synthetic DNA construct
REFERENCE   1 (bases 1 to 4356)
  TITLE     RESOLUTE consortium SLC collection
REFERENCE   2 (bases 1 to 4356)
  AUTHORS   .
  TITLE     Direct Submission
  JOURNAL   Exported May 12, 2021 from SnapGene Server 1.1.58
            http://www.snapgene.com
FEATURES             Location/Qualifiers
     source          1..4356
                     /organism="synthetic DNA construct"
                     /mol_type="other DNA"
     primer_bind     92..109
                     /label=L4440
                     /note="L4440 vector, forward primer"
     terminator      268..295
                     /label=rrnB T2 terminator
                     /note="transcription terminator T2 from the E. coli rrnB
                     gene"
     terminator      387..473
                     /gene="Escherichia coli rrnB"
                     /label=rrnB T1 terminator
                     /note="transcription terminator T1 from the E. coli rrnB
                     gene"
     primer_bind     522..544
                     /label=M13/pUC Forward
                     /note="In lacZ gene"
     primer_bind     536..553
                     /label=M13 Forward
                     /note="In lacZ gene. Also called M13-F20 or M13 (-21)
                     Forward"
     primer_bind     537..553
                     /label=M13 fwd
                     /note="common sequencing primer, one of multiple similar
                     variants"
     protein_bind    569..668
                     /gene="mutant version of attL"
                     /label=attL1
                     /bound_moiety="LR Clonase(TM)"
                     /note="recombination site for the Gateway(R) LR reaction"
     protein_bind    complement(2481..2580)
                     /gene="mutant version of attL"
                     /label=attL2
                     /bound_moiety="LR Clonase(TM)"
                     /note="recombination site for the Gateway(R) LR reaction"
     primer_bind     complement(2597..2616)
                     /label=T7
                     /note="T7 promoter, forward primer"
     promoter        complement(2598..2616)
                     /label=T7 promoter
                     /note="promoter for bacteriophage T7 RNA polymerase"
     primer_bind     complement(2621..2637)
                     /label=M13 rev
                     /note="common sequencing primer, one of multiple similar
                     variants"
     primer_bind     complement(2621..2637)
                     /label=M13 Reverse
                     /note="In lacZ gene. Also called M13-rev"
     primer_bind     complement(2739..2758)
                     /label=pENTR-R
                     /note="pENTR vectors, reverse primer"
     CDS             2750..3559
                     /codon_start=1
                     /gene="aph(3')-Ia"
                     /product="aminoglycoside phosphotransferase"
                     /label=KanR
                     /note="confers resistance to kanamycin in bacteria or G418
                     (Geneticin(R)) in eukaryotes"
                     /translation="MSHIQRETSRPRLNSNMDADLYGYKWARDNVGQSGATIYRLYGKP
                     DAPELFLKHGKGSVANDVTDEMVRLNWLTEFMPLPTIKHFIRTPDDAWLLTTAIPGKTA
                     FQVLEEYPDSGENIVDALAVFLRRLHSIPVCNCPFNSDRVFRLAQAQSRMNNGLVDASD
                     FDDERNGWPVEQVWKEMHKLLPFSPDSVVTHGDFSLDNLIFDEGKLIGCIDVGRVGIAD
                     RYQDLAILWNCLGEFSPSLQKRLFQKYGIDNPDMNKLQFHLMLDEFF"
     primer_bind     complement(2817..2836)
                     /label=Kan-R
                     /note="Kanamycin resistance gene, reverse primer"
     rep_origin      3706..4294
                     /direction=RIGHT
                     /label=ori
                     /note="high-copy-number ColE1/pMB1/pBR322/pUC origin of
                     replication"
     primer_bind     4195..4214
                     /label=pBR322ori-F
                     /note="pBR322 origin, forward primer"
ORIGIN
        1 ctttcctgcg ttatcccctg attctgtgga taaccgtatt accgcctttg agtgagctga
       61 taccgctcgc cgcagccgaa cgaccgagcg cagcgagtca gtgagcgagg aagcggaaga
      121 gcgcccaata cgcaaaccgc ctctccccgc gcgttggccg attcattaat gcagctggca
      181 cgacaggttt cccgactgga aagcgggcag tgagcgcaac gcaattaata cgcgtaccgc
      241 tagccaggaa gagtttgtag aaacgcaaaa aggccatccg tcaggatggc cttctgctta
      301 gtttgatgcc tggcagttta tggcgggcgt cctgcccgcc accctccggg ccgttgcttc
      361 acaacgttca aatccgctcc cggcggattt gtcctactca ggagagcgtt caccgacaaa
      421 caacagataa aacgaaaggc ccagtcttcc gactgagcct ttcgttttat ttgatgcctg
      481 gcagttccct actctcgcgt taacgctagc atggatgttt tcccagtcac gacgttgtaa
      541 aacgacggcc agtcttaagc tcgggcccca aataatgatt ttattttgac tgatagtgac
      601 ctgttcgttg caacacattg atgagcaatg cttttttata atgccaactt tgtacaaaaa
      661 agcaggctcc accatggact cccgggtgtc tggcaccaca agcaacggcg agacaaagcc
      721 agtgtacccc gtgatggaga agaaggagga ggatggcacc ctggagagag gccactggaa
      781 caataagatg gagttcgtgc tgtccgtggc aggagagatc atcggactgg gcaacgtgtg
      841 gaggtttcca tacctgtgct ataagaatgg cggcggcgcc ttctttatcc cctacctggt
      901 gtttctgttc acctgcggca tccccgtgtt cctgctggag accgccctgg gccagtatac
      961 atcccaggga ggagtgaccg catggaggaa gatctgtccc atcttcgagg gcatcggcta
     1021 cgcctctcag atgatcgtga tcctgctgaa cgtgtactat atcatcgtgc tggcctgggc
     1081 cctgttttac ctgttcagct cctttaccat cgacctgccc tggggcggct gttatcacga
     1141 gtggaacaca gagcactgca tggagtttca gaagaccaac ggctccctga atggcacctc
     1201 tgagaatgcc acaagccctg tgatcgagtt ctgggagcgg agagtgctga agatctctga
     1261 tggaatccag cacctgggcg ccctgagatg ggagctggcc ctgtgcctgc tgctggcctg
     1321 ggtcatctgc tacttttgta tctggaaggg cgtgaagagc acaggcaagg tggtgtactt
     1381 caccgccaca tttccttatc tgatgctggt ggtgctgctg atcaggggag tgaccctgcc
     1441 aggagcagca cagggcatcc agttttacct gtatcccaac ctgacacggc tgtgggaccc
     1501 tcaagtgtgg atggatgccg gcacccagat cttcttttct ttcgccatct gcctgggctg
     1561 tctgacagcc ctgggcagct acaacaagta tcacaacaat tgctatagag actgtatcgc
     1621 cctgtgcttc ctgaatagcg gcacctcctt tgtggccggc ttcgccatct ttagcatcct
     1681 gggcttcatg tcccaggagc agggcgtgcc tatctccgag gtggcagagt ctggaccagg
     1741 actggccttc atcgcatacc caagagccgt ggtcatgctg cctttttccc cactgtgggc
     1801 ctgctgtttc tttttcatgg tggtgctgct gggcctggac tctcagttcg tgtgcgtgga
     1861 gagcctggtg acagccctgg tggatatgta tccccacgtg tttaggaaga agaataggcg
     1921 cgaggtgctg atcctgggcg tgtctgtggt gagcttcctg gtgggcctga tcatgctgac
     1981 cgagggcggc atgtacgtgt tccagctgtt tgattactat gccgccagcg gcatgtgcct
     2041 gctgttcgtg gccatctttg agtccctgtg cgtggcatgg gtgtacggag caaagcggtt
     2101 ctacgacaac atcgaggata tgatcggcta caggccctgg cctctgatca agtattgttg
     2161 gctgttcctg acacccgccg tgtgcaccgc cacatttctg ttctccctga tcaagtacac
     2221 ccctctgaca tataataaga agtacaccta tccatggtgg ggcgacgcac tgggatggct
     2281 gctggccctg tctagcatgg tgtgcatccc agcatggagc ctgtacaggc tgggcacact
     2341 gaagggaccc ttccgggaga gaatcaggca gctgatgtgc cctgccgagg atctgccaca
     2401 gaggaaccca gcaggacctt ccgccccagc aaccccacgc acatctctgc tgaggctgac
     2461 cgagctggag agccactgcg acccagcttt cttgtacaaa gttggcatta taagaaagca
     2521 ttgcttatca atttgttgca acgaacaggt cactatcagt caaaataaaa tcattatttg
     2581 ccatccagct gatatcccct atagtgagtc gtattacatg gtcatagctg tttcctggca
     2641 gctctggccc gtgtctcaaa atctctgatg ttacattgca caagataaaa atatatcatc
     2701 atgaacaata aaactgtctg cttacataaa cagtaataca aggggtgtta tgagccatat
     2761 tcaacgggaa acgtcgaggc cgcgattaaa ttccaacatg gatgctgatt tatatgggta
     2821 taaatgggct cgcgataatg tcgggcaatc aggtgcgaca atctatcgct tgtatgggaa
     2881 gcccgatgcg ccagagttgt ttctgaaaca tggcaaaggt agcgttgcca atgatgttac
     2941 agatgagatg gtcagactaa actggctgac ggaatttatg cctcttccga ccatcaagca
     3001 ttttatccgt actcctgatg atgcatggtt actcaccact gcgatccccg gaaaaacagc
     3061 attccaggta ttagaagaat atcctgattc aggtgaaaat attgttgatg cgctggcagt
     3121 gttcctgcgc cggttgcatt cgattcctgt ttgtaattgt ccttttaaca gcgatcgcgt
     3181 atttcgtctc gctcaggcgc aatcacgaat gaataacggt ttggttgatg cgagtgattt
     3241 tgatgacgag cgtaatggct ggcctgttga acaagtctgg aaagaaatgc ataaactttt
     3301 gccattctca ccggattcag tcgtcactca tggtgatttc tcacttgata accttatttt
     3361 tgacgagggg aaattaatag gttgtattga tgttggacga gtcggaatcg cagaccgata
     3421 ccaggatctt gccatcctat ggaactgcct cggtgagttt tctccttcat tacagaaacg
     3481 gctttttcaa aaatatggta ttgataatcc tgatatgaat aaattgcagt ttcatttgat
     3541 gctcgatgag tttttctaat cagaattggt taattggttg taacactggc agagcattac
     3601 gctgacttga cgggacggcg caagctcatg accaaaatcc cttaacgtga gttacgcgtc
     3661 gttccactga gcgtcagacc ccgtagaaaa gatcaaagga tcttcttgag atcctttttt
     3721 tctgcgcgta atctgctgct tgcaaacaaa aaaaccaccg ctaccagcgg tggtttgttt
     3781 gccggatcaa gagctaccaa ctctttttcc gaaggtaact ggcttcagca gagcgcagat
     3841 accaaatact gttcttctag tgtagccgta gttaggccac cacttcaaga actctgtagc
     3901 accgcctaca tacctcgctc tgctaatcct gttaccagtg gctgctgcca gtggcgataa
     3961 gtcgtgtctt accgggttgg actcaagacg atagttaccg gataaggcgc agcggtcggg
     4021 ctgaacgggg ggttcgtgca cacagcccag cttggagcga acgacctaca ccgaactgag
     4081 atacctacag cgtgagctat gagaaagcgc cacgcttccc gaagggagaa aggcggacag
     4141 gtatccggta agcggcaggg tcggaacagg agagcgcacg agggagcttc cagggggaaa
     4201 cgcctggtat ctttatagtc ctgtcgggtt tcgccacctc tgacttgagc gtcgattttt
     4261 gtgatgctcg tcaggggggc ggagcctatg gaaaaacgcc agcaacgcgg cctttttacg
     4321 gttcctggcc ttttgctggc cttttgctca catgtt
//
