[The description below was written by a language model from this plasmid's Addgene catalogue record and the feature table of its GenBank file.]
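Description:
pDONR221_SLC6A13 is a Gateway entry clone built on the pDONR221 backbone, carrying a codon-optimized open reading frame for human SLC6A13, a solute carrier also known as GAT2. The circular plasmid totals 4356 bp, with an insert recorded as 1806 bp. It is maintained in E. coli through a high-copy ColE1/pUC-type origin of replication and selected with kanamycin via the aph(3')-Ia aminoglycoside phosphotransferase gene (KanR).

The feature table does not annotate the ORF itself, but the unannotated interval between the attL1 and attL2 sites matches the stated insert size, so the coding sequence evidently sits there. These attL sites are the substrates for the LR Clonase reaction, which transfers the flanked ORF directionally into any attR-containing destination vector. Although the catalogue classifies the plasmid as a mammalian expression vector, no eukaryotic promoter or polyadenylation signal is annotated. The only promoter listed is a T7 promoter just outside attL2, oriented toward the insert from its 3′ side. Expression in cells therefore depends on subcloning into a destination vector that supplies the regulatory elements and any tags. The rrnB T1 and T2 transcription terminators upstream of attL1 insulate the insert from read-through transcription in bacteria, and M13 forward and reverse primer sites flank the cassette for sequence verification.

The construct belongs to a consortium-generated collection of SLC transporter clones. Its stated purpose is to serve as a source of the SLC6A13 ORF for recombination into custom expression vectors, supporting functional and drug-discovery studies of solute carriers.
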