Addgene plasmid #132183: pDONR221_SLC6A13
Purpose: Gateway entry clone with codon-optimized ORF sequence for subcloning into custom expression vectors
Depositing lab: RESOLUTE Consortium & Giulio Superti-Furga. Depositing organization: CeMM Research Center for Molecular Medicine. Publication: The RESOLUTE consortium: unlocking SLC transporters for drug discovery. Superti-Furga G, Lackner D, Wiedmer T, Ingles-Prieto A, Barbosa B, Girardi E, Goldmann U, Gurtl B, Klavins K, Klimek C, Lindinger S, Lineiro-Retes E, Muller AC, Onstein S, Redinger G, Reil D, Sedlyarov V, Wolf G, Crawford M, Everley R, ... Steppan CM. Nat Rev Drug Discov. 2020 Jul;19(7):429-430. doi: 10.1038/d41573-020-00056-6. PubMed 32265506.
Backbone
  Vector backbone: pDONR221
  Backbone manufacturer: Thermo Fisher Scientific
  Backbone size w/o insert (bp): 2550
  Vector type: Mammalian Expression
Growth in bacteria
  Bacterial resistance: Kanamycin, 50 μg/mL
  Growth temperature: 37°C
  Growth strain: Stbl3
  Copy number: High Copy
Gene/Insert
  Gene/Insert name: SLC6A13 (alt name: GAT2)
  Species: H. sapiens (human)
  Insert size (bp): 1806
  Entrez Gene: SLC6A13 (a.k.a. GAT-2, GAT2, GAT3)
  Cloning method: Gateway Cloning
  Sequencing primers: 5′ M13-fwd; 3′ M13-rev
Terms and licenses: Academic/Nonprofit Terms; Industry Terms
Depositor comments: For more information on the full Resolute plasmid collection, please see www.addgene.org/depositor-collections/re-solute/. Please provide your feedback on this plasmid to the RESOLUTE consortium by filling out their RESOLUTE repository feedback form: https://forms.office.com/Pages/ResponsePage.aspx?id=0e05yklzmkS7rjFGQL4N7z4feCLQvEJAmVcOCM_u885UN1JJRko0Ukg4TVQwNTZLOUxPQVJWT1NHUCQlQCN0PWcu
How to cite: pDONR221_SLC6A13 was a gift from RESOLUTE Consortium & Giulio Superti-Furga (Addgene plasmid # 132183 ; http://n2t.net/addgene:132183 ; RRID:Addgene_132183)
