>Addgene plasmid #132183 | pDONR221_SLC6A13 | depositor partial sequence | sequence record 253766 | Codon-optimized ORF of SLC6A13
ATGGACTCCCGGGTGTCTGGCACCACAAGCAACGGCGAGACAAAGCCAGTGTACCCCGTGATGGAGAAGA
AGGAGGAGGATGGCACCCTGGAGAGAGGCCACTGGAACAATAAGATGGAGTTCGTGCTGTCCGTGGCAGG
AGAGATCATCGGACTGGGCAACGTGTGGAGGTTTCCATACCTGTGCTATAAGAATGGCGGCGGCGCCTTC
TTTATCCCCTACCTGGTGTTTCTGTTCACCTGCGGCATCCCCGTGTTCCTGCTGGAGACCGCCCTGGGCC
AGTATACATCCCAGGGAGGAGTGACCGCATGGAGGAAGATCTGTCCCATCTTCGAGGGCATCGGCTACGC
CTCTCAGATGATCGTGATCCTGCTGAACGTGTACTATATCATCGTGCTGGCCTGGGCCCTGTTTTACCTG
TTCAGCTCCTTTACCATCGACCTGCCCTGGGGCGGCTGTTATCACGAGTGGAACACAGAGCACTGCATGG
AGTTTCAGAAGACCAACGGCTCCCTGAATGGCACCTCTGAGAATGCCACAAGCCCTGTGATCGAGTTCTG
GGAGCGGAGAGTGCTGAAGATCTCTGATGGAATCCAGCACCTGGGCGCCCTGAGATGGGAGCTGGCCCTG
TGCCTGCTGCTGGCCTGGGTCATCTGCTACTTTTGTATCTGGAAGGGCGTGAAGAGCACAGGCAAGGTGG
TGTACTTCACCGCCACATTTCCTTATCTGATGCTGGTGGTGCTGCTGATCAGGGGAGTGACCCTGCCAGG
AGCAGCACAGGGCATCCAGTTTTACCTGTATCCCAACCTGACACGGCTGTGGGACCCTCAAGTGTGGATG
GATGCCGGCACCCAGATCTTCTTTTCTTTCGCCATCTGCCTGGGCTGTCTGACAGCCCTGGGCAGCTACA
ACAAGTATCACAACAATTGCTATAGAGACTGTATCGCCCTGTGCTTCCTGAATAGCGGCACCTCCTTTGT
GGCCGGCTTCGCCATCTTTAGCATCCTGGGCTTCATGTCCCAGGAGCAGGGCGTGCCTATCTCCGAGGTG
GCAGAGTCTGGACCAGGACTGGCCTTCATCGCATACCCAAGAGCCGTGGTCATGCTGCCTTTTTCCCCAC
TGTGGGCCTGCTGTTTCTTTTTCATGGTGGTGCTGCTGGGCCTGGACTCTCAGTTCGTGTGCGTGGAGAG
CCTGGTGACAGCCCTGGTGGATATGTATCCCCACGTGTTTAGGAAGAAGAATAGGCGCGAGGTGCTGATC
CTGGGCGTGTCTGTGGTGAGCTTCCTGGTGGGCCTGATCATGCTGACCGAGGGCGGCATGTACGTGTTCC
AGCTGTTTGATTACTATGCCGCCAGCGGCATGTGCCTGCTGTTCGTGGCCATCTTTGAGTCCCTGTGCGT
GGCATGGGTGTACGGAGCAAAGCGGTTCTACGACAACATCGAGGATATGATCGGCTACAGGCCCTGGCCT
CTGATCAAGTATTGTTGGCTGTTCCTGACACCCGCCGTGTGCACCGCCACATTTCTGTTCTCCCTGATCA
AGTACACCCCTCTGACATATAATAAGAAGTACACCTATCCATGGTGGGGCGACGCACTGGGATGGCTGCT
GGCCCTGTCTAGCATGGTGTGCATCCCAGCATGGAGCCTGTACAGGCTGGGCACACTGAAGGGACCCTTC
CGGGAGAGAATCAGGCAGCTGATGTGCCCTGCCGAGGATCTGCCACAGAGGAACCCAGCAGGACCTTCCG
CCCCAGCAACCCCACGCACATCTCTGCTGAGGCTGACCGAGCTGGAGAGCCACTGC
